Addgene plasmid #149024: pGBW-m4046430
Purpose: Yeast Expression plasmid for SARS-CoV-2 nsp2
Depositing lab: Ginkgo Bioworks & Benjie Chen. Depositing organization: Ginkgo Bioworks.
Backbone
  Vector backbone: AmpR; 2u URA3
  Backbone size w/o insert (bp): 4078
  Vector type: Yeast Expression
  Selectable markers: URA3
Growth in bacteria
  Bacterial resistance: Ampicillin, 100 μg/mL
  Growth temperature: 37°C
  Growth strain: DH5alpha
  Copy number: High Copy
Gene/Insert
  Gene/Insert name: SARS-CoV-2 nsp2
  Species: S. cerevisiae (budding yeast); Severe acute respiratory syndrome coronavirus 2
  Insert size (bp): 1913
  Mutation: Saccharomyces cerevisiae recode 1
  Entrez Gene: ORF1ab (a.k.a. GU280_gp01)
  Promoter: pGAL1
  Tag / fusion protein: Cleavable thrombin;StrepII (C terminal on backbone)
  Cloning method: Unknown
Resource information
  A portion of this plasmid was derived from a plasmid made by: GinkgoBioworks
Depositor comments: NCBI Reference Sequence: YP_009725298.1. Created by gene synthesis with Not1 site. NGS used for QC was performed by Ginkgo and may not fully cover the entire plasmid.
How to cite: pGBW-m4046430 was a gift from Ginkgo Bioworks & Benjie Chen (Addgene plasmid # 149024 ; http://n2t.net/addgene:149024 ; RRID:Addgene_149024)
