[The description below was written by a language model from this plasmid's Addgene catalogue record and pLannotate feature annotations shown in this document.]
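Description:
pGBW-m4046430 is an episomal yeast expression plasmid for producing SARS-CoV-2 non-structural protein 2 (nsp2) in Saccharomyces cerevisiae. It is an E. coli–yeast shuttle vector. In bacteria it replicates from a high-copy ColE1/pUC-type origin and is selected with ampicillin through a β-lactamase gene that the annotation places downstream of a cat promoter. A short region annotated as rop lies next to AmpR, although the catalogue lists the plasmid as high copy. In yeast, the 2μ origin supports multicopy maintenance, and the URA3 marker, with its own promoter, allows selection in ura3 auxotrophic strains and counterselection with 5-FOA. Phage T3Te and T7Te terminators and a tonB terminator flank the bacterial modules, presumably insulating them from read-through transcription.

The payload is a synthetic nsp2 coding sequence of about 1.9 kb, derived from the ORF1ab polyprotein and codon-recoded for S. cerevisiae ("recode 1"). It sits between the galactose-inducible, Gal4-regulated GAL1 promoter and a CYC1 terminator. The automated annotation matches this ORF to a fragment of the replicase polyprotein 1a. The nsp10 function text attached to that hit is generic to the polyprotein entry and does not describe this insert. According to the catalogue, the backbone adds a C-terminal thrombin-cleavable StrepII tag, which would permit Strep-Tactin affinity purification followed by tag removal. This tag is not separately annotated in the feature table.

The record gives the purpose only as yeast expression of nsp2. The depositor notes that the insert was made by gene synthesis and that the NGS used for quality control may not cover the whole plasmid.
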