Features (pLannotate 1.2.2; 13 found; start..end, strand, type, name):
     25..466     +  promoter       GAL1 promoter: S. cerevisiae GAL1; inducible promoter, regulated by Gal4
    481..2394    +  CDS            R1A_SARS2 (fragment): Experimental evidence at protein level: Swiss-Prot protein existence level 1. [Non-structural protein 10]: Plays a pivotal role in viral transcription by stimulating both nsp14 3'-5' exoribonuclease and nsp16 2'-O-methyltransferase activities. Therefore plays an essential role in viral mRNAs cap methylation. From Severe acute respiratory syndrome coronavirus 2 (2019-nCoV) (SARS-CoV-2).
   2465..2637    +  terminator     CYC1 terminator (fragment): S. cerevisiae CYC1; transcription terminator for CYC1
   2673..2849    +  promoter       URA3 promoter (fragment): S. cerevisiae URA3
   2850..3653    +  CDS            URA3: orotidine-5'-phosphate decarboxylase, required for uracil biosynthesis; S. cerevisiae URA3; yeast auxotrophic marker, counterselectable with 5-fluoroorotic acid (5-FOA)
   3736..4718    -  rep_origin     2μ ori: yeast 2μ plasmid origin of replication
   4796..4825    +  terminator     T3Te terminator: phage T3 early transcription terminator
   4847..5434    +  rep_origin     ori: high-copy-number ColE1/pMB1/pBR322/pUC origin of replication
   5446..5473    -  terminator     T7Te terminator: phage T7 early transcription terminator
   5497..5688    -  CDS            rop: Rop protein, which maintains plasmids at low copy number; rop
   5689..6549    -  CDS            AmpR: β-lactamase; bla; confers resistance to ampicillin, carbenicillin, and related antibiotics
   6550..6652    -  promoter       cat promoter: promoter of the E. coli cat gene encoding chloramphenicol acetyltransferase
   6653..6684    -  terminator     tonB terminator: bidirectional E. coli tonB-P14 transcription terminator
>Addgene plasmid #149024 | pGBW-m4046430 | addgene full sequence | sequence record 297777 | Ginkgo NGS Result
GCGGCCGCTTGCTATATTGAAGTACGGATTAGAAGCCGCCGAGCGGGCGACAGCCCTCCGACGGAAGACT
CTCCTCCGTGCGTCCTCGTCTTCACCGGTCGCGTTCCTGAAACGCAGATGTGCCTCGCGCCGCACTGCTC
CGAACAATAAAGATTCTACAATACTAGCTTTTATGGTTATGAAGAGGAAAAATTGGCAGTAACCTGGCCC
CACAAACCTTCAAATTAACGAATCAAATTAACAACCATAGGATGATAATGCGATTAGTTTTTTAGCCTTA
TTTCTGGGGTAATTAATCAGCGAAGCGATGATTTTTGATCTATTAACAGATATATAAATGGAAAAGCTGC
ATAACCACTTTAACTAATACTTTCAACATTTTCAGTTTGTATTACTTCTTATTCAAATGTCATAAAAGTA
TCAACAAAAAATTGTTAATATACCTCTATACTTTAACGTCAAGGAGAAAAAACTATAATGGCATACACGA
GGTATGTAGACAATAACTTTTGCGGTCCTGATGGATACCCACTGGAATGTATCAAAGATTTGTTAGCTCG
TGCCGGTAAGGCTAGCTGTACCCTTTCTGAGCAATTGGACTTCATAGACACTAAGAGAGGTGTTTACTGT
TGTCGCGAACATGAACACGAAATTGCCTGGTATACCGAGAGATCAGAAAAATCCTACGAATTACAGACTC
CATTCGAAATTAAGTTGGCTAAGAAGTTTGATACATTCAACGGCGAATGCCCCAATTTCGTCTTTCCATT
GAACTCTATCATTAAAACTATCCAACCGAGAGTCGAGAAGAAGAAATTGGATGGTTTTATGGGTAGAATT
AGATCGGTGTACCCAGTTGCTTCCCCAAATGAATGTAACCAAATGTGTCTATCTACTTTGATGAAGTGTG
ACCACTGTGGTGAAACCAGTTGGCAAACAGGCGACTTCGTTAAGGCTACATGTGAATTTTGCGGTACCGA
GAACCTCACTAAGGAAGGTGCGACTACTTGTGGTTATTTACCTCAAAATGCAGTTGTCAAGATTTACTGT
CCAGCTTGCCATAACTCTGAAGTTGGACCTGAACACAGCTTGGCTGAATACCACAACGAATCCGGTTTAA
AGACCATCCTTCGAAAAGGTGGTCGTACCATAGCCTTCGGGGGTTGCGTCTTCTCATATGTTGGTTGTCA
TAATAAGTGTGCCTATTGGGTTCCAAGAGCTTCTGCTAATATCGGATGTAACCACACGGGTGTGGTCGGT
GAAGGCTCTGAGGGTTTGAACGATAACTTGTTGGAAATACTTCAGAAGGAAAAGGTCAACATTAACATCG
TTGGTGACTTTAAATTGAATGAAGAAATTGCTATTATCCTAGCGTCCTTCTCGGCCTCAACTTCCGCTTT
TGTAGAAACTGTTAAGGGTCTTGATTACAAAGCTTTCAAGCAAATCGTAGAATCATGCGGTAATTTCAAG
GTTACCAAGGGGAAAGCCAAAAAAGGTGCCTGGAACATTGGTGAACAAAAGTCTATACTGAGTCCATTAT
ATGCTTTCGCATCTGAAGCTGCTAGAGTCGTCAGATCTATTTTTTCCAGAACTCTCGAAACCGCTCAAAA
TTCAGTGAGAGTTTTGCAAAAAGCAGCCATTACTATCTTGGACGGTATTTCCCAGTACTCTTTGAGGTTA
ATCGATGCTATGATGTTTACCTCCGACTTGGCTACTAATAACCTGGTCGTCATGGCTTACATAACCGGTG
GCGTTGTTCAATTGACATCTCAATGGCTAACTAATATATTCGGTACTGTTTATGAAAAGCTCAAGCCAGT
CTTGGATTGGTTGGAGGAAAAGTTCAAGGAGGGCGTTGAGTTTTTACGGGATGGTTGGGAAATCGTTAAG
TTCATTTCTACATGTGCCTGTGAAATTGTCGGTGGTCAAATCGTGACCTGTGCTAAGGAAATTAAGGAGT
CGGTTCAAACTTTCTTTAAGTTGGTGAACAAATTTTTAGCTCTCTGTGCTGATTCGATTATCATCGGAGG
AGCGAAATTGAAGGCACTGAACTTGGGTGAAACCTTCGTCACCCACTCCAAAGGTCTGTACCGTAAATGT
GTTAAATCAAGAGAAGAAACTGGTTTGCTAATGCCTTTGAAGGCCCCGAAGGAAATTATCTTCTTGGAAG
GTGAAACATTACCAACAGAGGTTTTAACGGAAGAGGTAGTTTTGAAGACGGGGGATTTGCAGCCGTTAGA
ACAACCAACCTCTGAAGCCGTGGAAGCTCCCCTAGTTGGAACGCCAGTTTGCATTAACGGTCTGATGTTA
TTGGAAATCAAGGACACCGAAAAGTACTGTGCTCTCGCTCCAAACATGATGGTCACTAACAATACCTTCA
CTTTGAAGGGTGGTCTCGTGCCGAGAGGTTCTTGGAGCCATCCGCAGTTTGAAAAATAAACAGGCCCCTT
TTCCTTTGTCGATATCATGTAATTAGTTATGTCACGCTTACATTCACGCCCTCCTCCCACATCCGCTCTA
ACCGAAAAGGAAGGAGTTAGACAACCTGAAGTCTAGGTCCCTATTTATTTTTTTTAATAGTTATGTTAGT
ATTAAGAACGTTATTTATATTTCAAATTTTTCTTTTTTTTCTGTACAAAGCGGCCGCCGAACCACTAGTG
CACTGCAGTACACGGTTTCCTTGAAATTTTTTTGATTCGGTAATCTCCGAACAGAAGGAAGAACGAAGGA
AGGAGCACAGACTTAGATTGGTATATATACGCATATGTAGTGTTGAAGAAACATGAAATTGCCCAGTATT
CTTAACCCAACTGCACAGAACAAAAACGTGCAGGAAACGAAGATAAATCATGTCGAAAGCTACATATAAG
GAACGTGCTGCTACTCATCCTAGTCCTGTTGCTGCCAAGCTATTTAATATCATGCACGAAAAGCAAACAA
ACTTGTGTGCTTCATTGGATGTTCGTACCACCAAGGAATTACTGGAGTTAGTTGAAGCATTAGGTCCCAA
AATTTGTTTACTAAAAACACATGTGGATATCTTGACTGATTTTTCCATGGAGGGCACAGTTAAGCCGCTA
AAGGCATTATCCGCCAAGTACAATTTTTTACTCTTCGAGGACAGAAAATTTGCTGACATTGGTAATACAG
TCAAATTGCAGTACTCTGCGGGTGTATACAGAATAGCAGAATGGGCAGACATTACGAATGCACACGGTGT
GGTGGGCCCAGGTATTGTTAGCGGTTTGAAGCAGGCGGCAGAAGAAGTAACAAAGGAACCTAGAGGCCTT
TTGATGTTAGCAGAATTGTCATGCAAGGGCTCCCTATCTACTGGAGAATATACTAAGGGTACTGTTGACA
TTGCGAAGAGCGACAAAGATTTTGTTATCGGCTTTATTGCTCAAAGAGACATGGGTGGAAGAGATGAAGG
TTACGATTGGTTGATTATGACACCCGGTGTGGGTTTAGATGACAAGGGAGATGCATTGGGTCAACAGTAT
AGAACCGTGGATGATGTGGTTTCTACAGGATCTGACATTATTATTGTTGGAAGAGGACTATTTGCAAAGG
GAAGGGATGCTAAGGTAGAGGGTGAACGTTACAGAAAAGCAGGCTGGGAAGCATATTTGAGAAGATGCGG
CCAGCAAAACTAAAAAACTGTATTATAAGTAAATGCATGTATACTAAACTCACAAATTAGAGCTTCAATT
TAATTATATCAGTTATTACCCGAGTAACGAAGCATCTGTGCTTCATTTTGTAGAACAAAAATGCAACGCG
AGAGCGCTAATTTTTCAAACAAAGAATCTGAGCTGCATTTTTACAGAACAGAAATGCAACGCGAAAGCGC
TATTTTACCAACGAAGAATCTGTGCTTCATTTTTGTAAAACAAAAATGCAACGCGAGAGCGCTAATTTTT
CAAACAAAGAATCTGAGCTGCATTTTTACAGAACAGAAATGCAACGCGAGAGCGCTATTTTACCAACAAA
GAATCTATACTTCTTTTTTGTTCTACAAAAATGCATCCCGAGAGCGCTATTTTTCTAACAAAGCATCTTA
GATTACTTTTTTTCTCCTTTGTGCGCTCTATAATGCAGTCTCTTGATAACTTTTTGCACTGTAGGTCCGT
TAAGGTTAGAAGAAGGCTACTTTGGTGTCTATTTTCTCTTCCATAAAAAAAGCCTGACTCCACTTCCCGC
GTTTACTGATTACTAGCGAAGCTGCGGGTGCATTTTTTCAAGATAAAGGCATCCCCGATTATATTCTATA
CCGATGTGGATTGCGCATACTTTGTGAACAGAAAGTGATAGCGTTGATGATTCTTCATTGGTCAGAAAAT
TATGAACGGTTTCTTCTATTTTGTCTCTATATACTACGTATAGGAAATGTTTACATTTTCGTATTGTTTT
CGATTCACTCTATGAATAGTTCTTACTACAATTTTTTTGTCTAAAGAGTAATACTAGAGATAAACATAAA
AAATGTAGAGGTCGAGTTTAGATGCAAGTTCAAGGAGCGAAAGGTGGATGGGTAGGTTATATAGGGATAT
AGCACAGAGATATATAGCAAAGAGATACTTTTGAGCAATGTTTGTGGAAGCGGTATTCGCAATATTTTAG
TAGCTCGTTACAGTCCGGTGCGTTTTTGGTTTTTTGAAAGTGCGTCATCAGAGCGCTTTTGGTTTTCAAA
AGCGCTCTGAAGTTCCTATACTTTCTAGCTAGAGAATAGGAACTTCCCGAGCGGCCGCGTGTTACAAGCT
TGACTCCAGCGTAACTGGACTGCAATCAACTCACTGGCTCACCTTCACGGGTGGGCCTTTCTTCGGTAGA
AAATCAAAGGATCTTCTTGAGATCCTTTTTTTCTGCGCGTAATCTGCTGCTTGCAAACAAAAAAACCACC
GCTACCAGCGGTGGTTTGTTTGCCGGATCAAGAGCTACCAACTCTTTTTCCGAGGTAACTGGCTTCAGCA
GAGCGCAGATACCAAATACTGTTCTTCTAGTGTAGCCGTAGTTAGGCCACCACTTCAAGAACTCTGTAGC
ACCGCCTACATACCTCGCTCTGCTAATCCTGTTACCAGTGGCTGCTGCCAGTGGCGATAAGTCGTGTCTT
ACCGGGTTGGACTCAAGACGATAGTTACCGGATAAGGCGCAGCGGTCGGGCTGAACGGGGGGTTCGTGCA
CACAGCCCAGCTTGGAGCGAACGACCTACACCGAACTGAGATACCTACAGCGTGAGCTATGAGAAAGCGC
CACGCTTCCCGAAGGGAGAAAGGCGGACAGGTATCCGGTAAGCGGCAGGGTCGGAACAGGAGAGCGCACG
AGGGAGCTTCCAGGGGTAAACGCCTGGTATCTTTATAGTCCTGTCGGGTTTCGCCACCTCTGACTTGAGC
ATCGATTTTTGTGATGCTCGTCAGGGGGGCGGAGCCTATGGAAAAACGCCAGCAACGCAGAAAGGCCCAC
CCGAAGGTGAGCCAGGTGATTACATTTGGGCCCTCATCAGAGGTTTTCACCGTCATCACCGAAACGCGCG
AGGCAGCTGCGGTAAAGCTCATCAGCGTGGTCGTGAAGCGATTCACAGATGTCTGCCTGTTCATCCGCGT
CCAGCTCGTTGAGTTTCTCCAGAAGCGTTAATGTCTGGCTTCTGATAAAGCGGGCCATGTTAAGGGCGGT
TTTTTCCTGTTTGGTCACTTACCAATGCTTAATCAGTGAGGCACCTATCTCAGCGATCTGTCTATTTCGT
TCATCCATAGTTGCCTGACTCCCCGTCGTGTAGATAACTACGATGCGGGAGGGCTTACCATCTGGCCCCA
GTGCTGCAATGATACCGCGAGACCCACGCTCACCGGCTCCAGATTTATCAGCAATAAACCAGCCAGCCGG
GAGGGCCGAGCGCAGAAGTGATCCTGCAACTTTATCCGCCTCCATCCAGTCTATTAATTGTTGCCGGGAA
GCTAGAGTAAGTAGTTCGCCAGTTAATAGTTTGCGCAACGTTGTTGCCATTGCTACAGGCATCGTGGTGT
CACGCTCGTCGTTTGGTATGGCTTCATTCAGCTCCGGTTCCCAACGATCAAGGCGAGTTACATGATCCCC
CATGTTGTGCAAAAAAGCGGTTAGCTCCTTCGGTCCTCCGATCGTTGCCAGAAGTAAGTTGGCCGCAGTG
TTATCACTCATGGTTATGGCAGCACTGCATAATTCTCTTACTGTCATGCCATCCGTGAGATGCTTTTCTG
TGACTGGTGAGTACTCAACCAAGTCATTCTGAGAATAGTGTATGCGGCGACCGAGTTGCTCTTGCCCGGC
GTCAATACGGGATAATACCGCGCCACATAGCAGAACTTTAAAAGTGCTCATCATTGGAAAACGTTCTTCG
GGGCGTAAACTCTCAAGGATCTTACCGCTGTTGAGATCCAGTTCGATGTAACCCACTCGTGCACCCAACT
GATCTTCAGCATCTTTTACTTTCACCAGCGTTTCTGGGTGAGCAAAAACAGGAAGGCAAAATGCCGCAAA
AAAGGGAATAAGGGCGACACGGAAATGTTGAATACTCATTTTAGCTTCCTTAGCTCCTGAAAATCTCGAT
AACTCAAAAAATACGCCCGGTAGTGATCTTATTTCATTATGGTGAAAGTTGGAACCTCTTACGTGCCGAT
CAAGTCAAAAGCCTCCGGTCGGAGGCTTTTGACTTTCTGCTATGGAGGTCAGGTATGATTTAAATGGTCA
GTTAGA
